>Addgene plasmid #127035 | pJUMP18-Histag_C | addgene full sequence | sequence record 248408 | Addgene NGS Result
TTAATTAAGGAGTTTTGCAGGTGCACCTGCTTTTCGCTGAATTCGCGGCCGCTTCTAGAGGGTCTGCGAT
GTTTGGTCTCTTTCGCATCACCATCACCATCACTAAGCTTTGAGACCTTTCATCGCGACCTACTAGTAGC
GGCCGCTGCAGGGAGTTGTCTTCGAAGACTTCGCTCTAGTCTTGGACTCCTGTTGATAGATCCAGTAATG
ACCTCAGAACTCCATCTGGATTTGTTCAGAACGCTCGGTTGCCGCCGGGCGTTTTTTATTGGTGAGAATC
CAGGGGTCCCCAATAATTACGATTTAAATTAGTAGCCCGCCTAATGAGCGGGCTTTTTTTTAATTCCCCT
ATTTGTTTATTTTTCTAAATACATTCAAATATGTATCCGCTCATGAGACAATAACCCTGATAAATGCTTC
AATAATATTGAAAAAGGAAGAGTATGAGCATTCAGCATTTTCGTGTGGCGCTGATTCCGTTTTTTGCGGC
GTTTTGCCTGCCGGTGTTTGCGCATCCGGAAACCCTGGTGAAAGTGAAAGATGCGGAAGATCAACTGGGT
GCGCGCGTGGGCTATATTGAACTGGATCTGAACAGCGGCAAAATTCTGGAATCTTTTCGTCCGGAAGAAC
GTTTTCCGATGATGAGCACCTTTAAAGTGCTGCTGTGCGGTGCGGTTCTGAGCCGTGTGGATGCGGGCCA
GGAACAACTGGGCCGTCGTATTCATTATAGCCAGAACGATCTGGTGGAATATAGCCCGGTGACCGAAAAA
CATCTGACCGATGGCATGACCGTGCGTGAACTGTGCAGCGCGGCGATTACCATGAGCGATAACACCGCGG
CGAACCTGCTGCTGACGACCATTGGCGGTCCGAAAGAACTGACCGCGTTTCTGCATAACATGGGCGATCA
TGTGACCCGTCTGGATCGTTGGGAACCGGAACTGAACGAAGCGATTCCGAACGATGAACGTGATACCACC
ATGCCGGCAGCAATGGCGACCACCCTGCGTAAACTGCTGACGGGTGAGCTGCTGACCCTGGCAAGCCGCC
AGCAACTGATTGATTGGATGGAAGCGGATAAAGTGGCGGGTCCGCTGCTGCGTAGCGCGCTGCCGGCTGG
CTGGTTTATTGCGGATAAAAGCGGTGCGGGCGAACGTGGCAGCCGTGGCATTATTGCGGCGCTGGGCCCG
GATGGTAAACCGAGCCGTATTGTGGTGATTTATACCACCGGCAGCCAGGCGACGATGGATGAACGTAACC
GTCAGATTGCGGAAATTGGCGCGAGCCTGATTAAACATTGGTAAACCGATACAATTAAAGGCTCCTTTTG
GAGCCTTTTTTTTTGGACGACCCTTGTCCTTTTCCGCTGCATAACCCTGCTTCGGGGTCATTATAGCGAT
TTTTTCGGTATATCCATCCTTTTTCGCACGATATACAGGATTTTGCCAAAGGGTTCGTGTAGACTTTCCT
TGGTGTATCCAACGGCGTCAGCCGGGCAGGATAGGTGAAGTAGGCCCACCCGCGAGCGGGTGTTCCTTCT
TCACTGTCCCTTATTCGCACCTGGCGGTGCTCAACGGGAATCCTGCTCTGCGAGGCTGGCCGTAGGCCGG
CCCCGTAGAAAAGATCAAAGGATCTTCTTGAGATCCTTTTTTTCTGCGCGTAATCTGCTGCTTGCAAACA
AAAAAACCACCGCTACCAGCGGTGGTTTGTTTGCCGGATCAAGAGCTACCAACTCTTTTTCCGAAGGTAA
CTGGCTTCAGCAGAGCGCAGATACCAAATACTGTTCTTCTAGTGTAGCCGTAGTTAGGCCACCACTTCAA
GAACTCTGTAGCACCGCCTACATACCTCGCTCTGCTAATCCTGTTACCAGTGGCTGCTGCCAGTGGCGAT
AAGTCGTGTCTTACCGGGTTGGACTCAAGACGATAGTTACCGGATAAGGCGCAGCGGTCGGGCTGAACGG
GGGGTTCGTGCACACAGCCCAGCTTGGAGCGAACGACCTACACCGAACTGAGATACCTACAGCGTGAGCT
ATGAGAAAGCGCCACGCTTCCCGAAGGGAGAAAGGCGGACAGGTATCCGGTAAGCGGCAGGGTCGGAACA
GGAGAGCGCACGAGGGAGCTTCCAGGGGGAAACGCCTGGTATCTTTATAGTCCTGTCGGGTTTCGCCACC
TCTGACTTGAGCGTCGATTTTTGTGATGCTCGTCAGGGGGGCGGAGCCTATGGAAAAACGCCAGCAACGC
GGCCTTTTTACGGTTCCTGGCCTTTTGCTGGCCTTTTGCTCACATGTTCTTTCCTGCGTTATCCCCTGAT
TCTGTGGATAACCGTATTACCGCCTTTGAGTGAGCTGATACCGCTCGCCGCAGCCGAACGACCGAGCGCA
GCGAGTCAGTGAGCGAGGAAGCGGAAGAGCGCCCAATACGCAAACCGCCTCTCCCCGCGCGTTGGCCGAT
TCATTAATGCAGCTGGCACGACAGGTTTCCCGACTGGAAAGCGGGCAGTGAGCGCAACGCAATTAATGTG
AGTTAGCTCACTCATTAGGCAGGCGCGCCCAGCTGTCTAGGGCGGCGGATTTGTCCTACTCAGGAGAGCG
TTCACCGACAAACAACAGATAAAACGAAAGGCCCAGTCTTTCGACTGAGCCTTTCGTTTTATTTGATGCC
T
Features (pLannotate 1.2.2; 12 found; start..end, strand, type, name):
     39..60      +  misc_feature   BioBrick prefix: BioBrick prefix for parts that do not start with "ATG"
     86..103     +  CDS            7xHis (fragment): 6xHis affinity tag
    131..151     +  misc_feature   BioBrick suffix: universal suffix for all parts
    185..279     +  terminator     lambda t0 terminator: transcription terminator from phage lambda
    352..443     +  promoter       AmpR promoter: bla
    444..1301    +  CDS            bla: BLAT_ECOLX - Experimental evidence at protein level: Swiss-Prot protein existence level 1. TEM-type are the most prevalent beta-lactamases in enterobacteria; they hydrolyze the beta-lactam bond in susceptible beta-lactam antibiotics, thus conferring resistance to penicillins and cephalosporins. TEM-3 and TEM-4 are capable of hydrolyzing cefotaxime and ceftazidime. TEM-5 is capable of hydrolyzing ceftazidime. TEM-6 is capable of hydrolyzing ceftazidime and aztreonam. TEM-8/CAZ-2, TEM- 16/CAZ-7 and TEM-24/CAZ-6 are markedly active against ceftazidime. IRT- 4 shows resistance to beta-lactamase in
   1308..1347    +  terminator     fd terminator: central terminator from bacteriophage fd (Otsuka and Kunisawa, 1982)
   1494..1602    +  oriT           oriT: incP origin of transfer
   1638..2226    +  rep_origin     ori: high-copy-number ColE1/pMB1/pBR322/pUC origin of replication
   2409..2501    +  CDS            lacI (fragment): lac repressor; lacI; The lac repressor binds to the lac operator to inhibit transcription in E. coli. This inhibition can be relieved by adding lactose or isopropyl-β-D-thiogalactopyranoside (IPTG).
   2514..2535    +  protein_bind   CAP binding site: CAP binding activates transcription in the presence of cAMP. E. coli catabolite activator protein
   2569..2655    -  terminator     rrnB T1 terminator: Escherichia coli rrnB; transcription terminator T1 from the E. coli rrnB gene
