[The description below was written by a language model from this plasmid's Addgene catalogue record and pLannotate feature annotations shown in this document.]
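Description:
pJUMP18-Histag_C is a small (about 2.7 kb) bacterial part-storage plasmid from the Joint Universal Modular Plasmids (JUMP) synthetic biology platform. It is built on the pJUMP18-Uac backbone, which is derived from the SEVA vector architecture. It replicates in E. coli from a high-copy ColE1/pUC-type origin and is selected with ampicillin through a TEM-type bla gene driven by its own AmpR promoter and followed by a phage fd terminator. An incP oriT is also annotated, which in principle allows the plasmid to be mobilised by conjugation when transfer functions are supplied in trans.

The payload is a synthetic basic part, His6_C, described as a C-terminal polyhistidine tag module. In the feature table it appears as a short 6xHis coding segment flanked by the BioBrick prefix and suffix. The part has no promoter of its own, consistent with its role as a stored building block rather than an expression unit. The cargo region is insulated by transcription terminators: lambda t0 downstream and a reverse-oriented rrnB T1 upstream. A short lacI fragment and a CAP binding site lie just before the rrnB T1 terminator and look like leftover lac-region sequence rather than functional regulatory elements, though the record does not explain them.

The plasmid serves as a source of a reusable tag part that can be joined to the 3′ end of a coding sequence during modular assembly, producing proteins with a C-terminal His tag for affinity purification or detection. The record lists restriction enzyme cloning but does not identify the specific cloning sites or assembly overhangs.
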