Addgene plasmid #127035: pJUMP18-Histag_C
Purpose: Basic Part C- C-terminus; polyhistidine tag
Depositing lab: Chris French. Depositing organization: University of Edinburgh. Publication: Joint universal modular plasmids (JUMP): a flexible vector platform for synthetic biology. Valenzuela-Ortega M, French C. Synth Biol (Oxf). 2021 Feb 2;6(1):ysab003. doi: 10.1093/synbio/ysab003. eCollection 2021. PubMed 33623824.
Backbone
  Vector backbone: pJUMP18-Uac
  Backbone manufacturer: Backbone derived from SEVA.
  Vector type: Bacterial Expression, Synthetic Biology
Growth in bacteria
  Bacterial resistance: Ampicillin, 100 μg/mL
  Growth temperature: 37°C
  Growth strain: JM109
  Copy number: High Copy
Gene/Insert
  Gene/Insert name: Part His6_C
  Species: Synthetic
  Mutation: None
  Cloning method: Restriction Enzyme; 5′ cloning site Unknown (unknown if destroyed)
Terms and licenses: Academic/Nonprofit Terms; Industry Terms: Not Available to Industry
Depositor comments: Please visit https://www.biorxiv.org/content/10.1101/799585v1 for bioRxiv preprint.
How to cite: pJUMP18-Histag_C was a gift from Chris French (Addgene plasmid # 127035 ; http://n2t.net/addgene:127035 ; RRID:Addgene_127035)
